>Addgene plasmid #22282 | pAL204 | depositor full sequence | sequence record 80604 | pAL204 sequence 8920 bps
GACGGATCGGGAGATCTCCCGATCCCCTATGGTCGACTCTCAGTACAATCTGCTCTGATGCCGCATAGTT
AAGCCAGTATCTGCTCCCTGCTTGTGTGTTGGAGGTCGCTGAGTAGTGCGCGAGCAAAATTTAAGCTACA
ACAAGGCAAGGCTTGACCGACAATTGCATGAAGAATCTGCTTAGGGTTAGGCGTTTTGCGCTGCTTCGCG
ATGTACGGGCCAGATATACGCGTTGACATTGATTATTGACTAGTTATTAATAGTAATCAATTACGGGGTC
ATTAGTTCATAGCCCATATATGGAGTTCCGCGTTACATAACTTACGGTAAATGGCCCGCCTGGCTGACCG
CCCAACGACCCCCGCCCATTGACGTCAATAATGACGTATGTTCCCATAGTAACGCCAATAGGGACTTTCC
ATTGACGTCAATGGGTGGACTATTTACGGTAAACTGCCCACTTGGCAGTACATCAAGTGTATCATATGCC
AAGTACGCCCCCTATTGACGTCAATGACGGTAAATGGCCCGCCTGGCATTATGCCCAGTACATGACCTTA
TGGGACTTTCCTACTTGGCAGTACATCTACGTATTAGTCATCGCTATTACCATGGTGATGCGGTTTTGGC
AGTACATCAATGGGCGTGGATAGCGGTTTGACTCACGGGGATTTCCAAGTCTCCACCCCATTGACGTCAA
TGGGAGTTTGTTTTGGCACCAAAATCAACGGGACTTTCCAAAATGTCGTAACAACTCCGCCCCATTGACG
CAAATGGGCGGTAGGCGTGTACGGTGGGAGGTCTATATAAGCAGAGCTCTCTGGCTAACTAGAGAACCCA
CTGCTTACTGGCTTATCGAAATTAATACGACTCACTATAGGGAGACCCAAGCTTGGTACCATGGTTTCCG
GAGTCGGGGGTAGTGGCGGTGGCCGTGGCGGTGGCCGTGGCGGAGAAGAAGAACCGTCGTCAAGTCACAC
TCCTAATAACCGAAGAGGAGGAGAACAAGCTCAATCGTCGGGAACGAAATCTCTCAGACCAAGAAGCAAC
ACTGAATCAATGAGCAAAGCAATTCAACAGTACACCGTCGACGCAAGACTCCACGCCGTTTTCGAACAAT
CCGGCGAATCAGGGAAATCATTCGACTACTCACAATCACTCAAAACGACGACGTACGGTTCCTCTGTACC
TGAGCAACAGATCACAGCTTATCTCTCTCGAATCCAGCGAGGTGGTTACATTCAGCCTTTCGGATGTATG
ATCGCCGTCGATGAATCCAGTTTCCGGATCATCGGTTACAGTGAAAACGCCAGAGAAATGTTAGGGATTA
TGCCTCAATCTGTTCCTACTCTTGAGAAACCTGAGATTCTAGCTATGGGAACTGATGTGAGATCTTTGTT
CACTTCTTCGAGCTCGATTCTACTCGAGCGTGCTTTCGTTGCTCGAGAGATTACCTTGTTAAATCCGGTT
TGGATCCATTCCAAGAATACTGGTAAACCGTTTTACGCCATTCTTCATAGGATTGATGTTGGTGTTGTTA
TTGATTTAGAGCCAGCTAGAACTGAAGATCCTGCGCTTTCTATTGCTGGTGCTGTTCAATCGCAGAAACT
CGCGGTTCGTGCGATTTCTCAGTTACAGGCTCTTCCTGGTGGAGATATTAAGCTTTTGTGTGACACTGTC
GTGGAAAGTGTGAGGGACTTGACTGGTTATGATCGTGTTATGGTTTATAAGTTTCATGAAGATGAGCATG
GAGAAGTTGTAGCTGAGAGTAAACGAGATGATTTAGAGCCTTATATTGGACTGCATTATCCTGCTACTGA
TATTCCTCAAGCGTCAAGGTTCTTGTTTAAGCAGAACCGTGTCCGAATGATAGTAGATTGCAATGCCACA
CCTGTTCTTGTGGTCCAGGACGATAGGCTAACTCAGTCTATGTGCTTGGTTGGTTCTACTCTTAGGGCTC
CTCATGGTTGTCACTCTCAGTATATGGCTAACATGGGATCTATTGCGTCTTTAGCAATGGCGGTTATAAT
CAATGGAAATGAAGATGATGGGAGCAATGTAGCTAGTGGAAGAAGCTCGATGAGGCTTTGGGGTTTGGTT
GTTTGCCATCACACTTCTTCTCGCTGCATACCGTTTCCGCTAAGGTATGCTTGTGAGTTTTTGATGCAGG
CTTTCGGTTTACAGTTAAACATGGAATTGCAGTTAGCTTTGCAAATGTCAGAGAAACGCGTTTTGAGAAC
GCAGACACTGTTATGTGATATGCTTCTGCGTGACTCGCCTGCTGGAATTGTTACACAGAGTCCCAGTATC
ATGGACTTAGTGAAATGTGACGGTGCAGCATTTCTTTACCACGGGAAGTATTACCCGTTGGGTGTTGCTC
CTAGTGAAGTTCAGATAAAAGATGTTGTGGAGTGGTTGCTTGCGAATCATGCGGATTCAACCGGATTAAG
CACTGATAGTTTAGGCGATGCGGGGTATCCCGGTGCAGCTGCGTTAGGGGATGCTGTGTGCGGTATGGCA
GTTGCATATATCACAAAAAGAGACTTTCTTTTTTGGTTTCGATCTCACACTGCGAAAGAAATCAAATGGG
GAGGCGCTAAGCATCATCCGGAGGATAAAGATGATGGGCAACGAATGCATCCTCGTTCGTCCTTTCAGGC
TTTTCTTGAAGTTGTTAAGAGCCGGAGTCAGCCATGGGAAACTGCGGAAATGGATGCGATTCACTCGCTC
CAGCTTATTCTGAGAGACTCTTTTAAAGAATCTGAGGCGGCTATGAACTCTAAAGTTGTGGATGGTGTGG
TTCAGCCATGTAGGGATATGGCGGGGGAACAGGGGATTGATGAGTTAGGTGCAGTTGCAAGAGAGATGGT
TAGGCTCATTGAGACTGCAACTGTTCCTATATTCGCTGTGGATGCCGGAGGCTGCATCAATGGATGGAAC
GCTAAGATTGCAGAGTTGACAGGTCTCTCAGTTGAAGAAGCTATGGGGAAGTCTCTGGTTTCTGATTTAA
TATACAAAGAGAATGAAGCAACTGTCAATAAGCTTCTTTCTCGTGCTTTGAGAGGGGACGAGGAAAAGAA
TGTGGAGGTTAAGCTGAAAACTTTCAGCCCCGAACTACAAGGGAAAGCAGTTTTTGTGGTTGTGAATGCT
TGTTCCAGCAAGGACTACTTGAACAACATTGTCGGCGTTTGTTTTGTTGGACAAGACGTTACTAGTCAGA
AAATCGTAATGGATAAGTTCATCAACATACAAGGAGATTACAAGGCTATTGTACATAGCCCAAACCCTCT
AATCCCGCCAATTTTTGCTGCTGACGAGAACACGTGCTGCCTGGAATGGAACATGGCGATGGAAAAGCTT
ACGGGTTGGTCTCGCAGTGAAGTGATTGGGAAAATGATTGTCGGGGAAGTGTTTGGGAGCTGTTGCATGC
TAAAGGGTCCTGATGCTTTAACCAAGTTCATGATTGTATTGCATAATGCGATTGGTGGCCAAGATACGGA
TAAGTTCCCTTTCCCATTCTTTGACCGCAATGGGAAGTTTGTTCAGGCTCTATTGACTGCAAACAAGCGG
GTTAGCCTCGAGGGAAAGGTTATTGGGGCTTTCTGTTTCTTGCAAATCCCGAGCGAATTCGATAGTGCTG
GTAGTGCTGGTAGTGCTGGTACTAGTATGGTGAGCAAGGGCGAGGAGCTGTTCACCGGGGTGGTGCCCAT
CCTGGTCGAGCTGGACGGCGACGTAAACGGCCACAAGTTCAGCGTGTCCGGCGAGGGCGAGGGCGATGCC
ACCTACGGCAAGCTGACCCTGAAGTTCATCTGCACCACCGGCAAGCTGCCCGTGCCCTGGCCCACCCTCG
TGACCACCCTGACCTGGGGCGTGCAGTGCTTCAGCCGCTACCCCGACCACATGAAGCAGCACGACTTCTT
CAAGTCCGCCATGCCCGAAGGCTACGTCCAGGAGCGCACCATCTTCTTCAAGGACGACGGCAACTACAAG
ACCCGCGCCGAGGTGAAGTTCGAGGGCGACACCCTGGTGAACCGCATCGAGCTGAAGGGCATCGACTTCA
AGGAGGACGGCAACATCCTGGGGCACAAGCTGGAGTACAACTACATCAGCCACAACGTCTATATCACCGC
CGACAAGCAGAAGAACGGCATCAAGGCCAACTTCAAGATCCGCCACAACATCGAGGACGGCAGCGTGCAG
CTCGCCGACCACTACCAGCAGAACACCCCCATCGGCGACGGCCCCGTGCTGCTGCCCGACAACCACTACC
TGAGCACCCAGTCCGCCCTGAGCAAAGACCCCAACGAGAAGCGCGATCACATGGTCCTGCTGGAGTTCGT
GACCGCCGCCGGGATCACTCTCGGCATGGACGAGCTGTACAAGGCTAGCGGTAAAAAGAAGAAAAAGAAG
TCAAAGACAAAGTGTGTAATTATGTAAGCGGCCGCTCGAGCATGCATCTAGAGGGCCCTATTCTATAGTG
TCACCTAAATGCTAGAGCTCGCTGATCAGCCTCGACTGTGCCTTCTAGTTGCCAGCCATCTGTTGTTTGC
CCCTCCCCCGTGCCTTCCTTGACCCTGGAAGGTGCCACTCCCACTGTCCTTTCCTAATAAAATGAGGAAA
TTGCATCGCATTGTCTGAGTAGGTGTCATTCTATTCTGGGGGGTGGGGTGGGGCAGGACAGCAAGGGGGA
GGATTGGGAAGACAATAGCAGGCATGCTGGGGATGCGGTGGGCTCTATGGCTTCTGAGGCGGAAAGAACC
AGCTGGGGCTCTAGGGGGTATCCCC
[124 nt withheld, positions 4786-4909]
C
[32 nt withheld, positions 4911-4942]
CA
[57 nt withheld, positions 4945-5001]
A
[49 nt withheld, positions 5003-5051]
CCTTTGACGTTGGAGTCCACGTTCTTT
[37 nt withheld, positions 5079-5115]
ACCCTATCTCGGTCTATTCTTTTGATTTATAAGGGATTTTGGGGATTTCGGCCTATTGGTTAAAAAATGA
GCTGATTTAACAAAAATTTAACGCGAATTAATTCTGTGGAATGTGTGTCAGTTAGGGTGTGGAAAGTCCC
CAGGCTCCCCAGGCAGGCAGAAGTATGCAAAGCATGCATCTCAATTAGTCAGCAACCAGGTGTGGAAAGT
CCCCAGGCTCCCCAGCAGGCAGAAGTATGCAAAGCATGCATCTCAATTAGTCAGCAACCATAGTCCCGCC
CCTAACTCCGCCCATCCCGCCCCTAACTCCGCCCAGTTCCGCCCATTCTCCGCCCCATGGCTGACTAATT
TTTTTTATTTATGCAGAGGCCGAGGCCGCCTCTGCCTCTGAGCTATTCCAGAAGTAGTGAGGAGGCTTTT
TTGGAGGCCTAGGCTTTTGCAAAAAGCTCCCGGGAGCTTGTATATCCATTTTCGGATCTGATCAAGAGAC
AGGATGAGGATCGTTTCGCATGATTGAACAAGATGGATTGCACGCAGGTTCTCCGGCCGCTTGGGTGGAG
AGGCTATTCGGCTATGACTGGGCACAACAGACAATCGGCTGCTCTGATGCCGCCGTGTTCCGGCTGTCAG
CGCAGGGGCGCCCGGTTCTTTTTGTCAAGACCGACCTGTCCGGTGCCCTGAATGAACTGCAGGACGAGGC
AGCGCGGCTATCGTGGCTGGCCACGACGGGCGTTCCTTGCGCAGCTGTGCTCGACGTTGTCACTGAAGCG
GGAAGGGACTGGCTGCTATTGGGCGAAGTGCCGGGGCAGGATCTCCTGTCATCTCACCTTGCTCCTGCCG
AGAAAGTATCCATCATGGCTGATGCAATGCGGCGGCTGCATACGCTTGATCCGGCTACCTGCCCATTCGA
CCACCAAGCGAAACATCGCATCGAGCGAGCACGTACTCGGATGGAAGCCGGTCTTGTCGATCAGGATGAT
CTGGACGAAGAGCATCAGGGGCTCGCGCCAGCCGAACTGTTCGCCAGGCTCAAGGCGCGCATGCCCGACG
GCGAGGATCTCGTCGTGACCCATGGCGATGCCTGCTTGCCGAATATCATGGTGGAAAATGGCCGCTTTTC
TGGATTCATCGACTGTGGCCGGCTGGGTGTGGCGGACCGCTATCAGGACATAGCGTTGGCTACCCGTGAT
ATTGCTGAAGAGCTTGGCGGCGAATGGGCTGACCGCTTCCTCGTGCTTTACGGTATCGCCGCTCCCGATT
CGCAGCGCATCGCCTTCTATCGCCTTCTTGACGAGTTCTTCTGAGCGGGACTCTGGGGTTCGAAATGACC
GACCAAGCGACGCCCAACCTGCCATCACGAGATTTCGATTCCACCGCCGCCTTCTATGAAAGGTTGGGCT
TCGGAATCGTTTTCCGGGACGCCGGCTGGATGATCCTCCAGCGCGGGGATCTCATGCTGGAGTTCTTCGC
CCACCCCAACTTGTTTATTGCAGCTTATAATGGTTACAAATAAAGCAATAGCATCACAAATTTCACAAAT
AAAGCATTTTTTTCACTGCATTCTAGTTGTGGTTTGTCCAAACTCATCAATGTATCTTATCATGTCTGTA
TACCGTCGACCTCTAGCTAGAGCTTGGCGTAATCATGGTCATAGCTGTTTCCTGTGTGAAATTGTTATCC
GCTCACAATTCCACACAACATACGAGCCGGAAGCATAAAGTGTAAAGCCTGGGGTGCCTAATGAGTGAGC
TAACTCACATTAATTGCGTTGCGCTCACTGCCCGCTTTCCAGTCGGGAAACCTGTCGTGCCAGCTGCATT
AATGAATCGGCCAACGCGCGGGGAGAGGCGGTTTGCGTATTGGGCGCTCTTCCGCTTCCTCGCTCACTGA
CTCGCTGCGCTCGGTCGTTCGGCTGCGGCGAGCGGTATCAGCTCACTCAAAGGCGGTAATACGGTTATCC
ACAGAATCAGGGGATAACGCAGGAAAGAACATGTGAGCAAAAGGCCAGCAAAAGGCCAGGAACCGTAAAA
AGGCCGCGTTGCTGGCGTTTTTCCATAGGCTCCGCCCCCCTGACGAGCATCACAAAAATCGACGCTCAAG
TCAGAGGTGGCGAAACCCGACAGGACTATAAAGATACCAGGCGTTTCCCCCTGGAAGCTCCCTCGTGCGC
TCTCCTGTTCCGACCCTGCCGCTTACCGGATACCTGTCCGCCTTTCTCCCTTCGGGAAGCGTGGCGCTTT
CTCAATGCTCACGCTGTAGGTATCTCAGTTCGGTGTAGGTCGTTCGCTCCAAGCTGGGCTGTGTGCACGA
ACCCCCCGTTCAGCCCGACCGCTGCGCCTTATCCGGTAACTATCGTCTTGAGTCCAACCCGGTAAGACAC
GACTTATCGCCACTGGCAGCAGCCACTGGTAACAGGATTAGCAGAGCGAGGTATGTAGGCGGTGCTACAG
AGTTCTTGAAGTGGTGGCCTAACTACGGCTACACTAGAAGGACAGTATTTGGTATCTGCGCTCTGCTGAA
GCCAGTTACCTTCGGAAAAAGAGTTGGTAGCTCTTGATCCGGCAAACAAACCACCGCTGGTAGCGGTGGT
TTTTTTGTTTGCAAGCAGCAGATTACGCGCAGAAAAAAAGGATCTCAAGAAGATCCTTTGATCTTTTCTA
CGGGGTCTGACGCTCAGTGGAACGAAAACTCACGTTAAGGGATTTTGGTCATGAGATTATCAAAAAGGAT
CTTCACCTAGATCCTTTTAAATTAAAAATGAAGTTTTAAATCAATCTAAAGTATATATGAGTAAACTTGG
TCTGACAGTTACCAATGCTTAATCAGTGAGGCACCTATCTCAGCGATCTGTCTATTTCGTTCATCCATAG
TTGCCTGACTCCCCGTCGTGTAGATAACTACGATACGGGAGGGCTTACCATCTGGCCCCAGTGCTGCAAT
GATACCGCGAGACCCACGCTCACCGGCTCCAGATTTATCAGCAATAAACCAGCCAGCCGGAAGGGCCGAG
CGCAGAAGTGGTCCTGCAACTTTATCCGCCTCCATCCAGTCTATTAATTGTTGCCGGGAAGCTAGAGTAA
GTAGTTCGCCAGTTAATAGTTTGCGCAACGTTGTTGCCATTGCTACAGGCATCGTGGTGTCACGCTCGTC
GTTTGGTATGGCTTCATTCAGCTCCGGTTCCCAACGATCAAGGCGAGTTACATGATCCCCCATGTTGTGC
AAAAAAGCGGTTAGCTCCTTCGGTCCTCCGATCGTTGTCAGAAGTAAGTTGGCCGCAGTGTTATCACTCA
TGGTTATGGCAGCACTGCATAATTCTCTTACTGTCATGCCATCCGTAAGATGCTTTTCTGTGACTGGTGA
GTACTCAACCAAGTCATTCTGAGAATAGTGTATGCGGCGACCGAGTTGCTCTTGCCCGGCGTCAATACGG
GATAATACCGCGCCACATAGCAGAACTTTAAAAGTGCTCATCATTGGAAAACGTTCTTCGGGGCGAAAAC
TCTCAAGGATCTTACCGCTGTTGAGATCCAGTTCGATGTAACCCACTCGTGCACCCAACTGATCTTCAGC
ATCTTTTACTTTCACCAGCGTTTCTGGGTGAGCAAAAACAGGAAGGCAAAATGCCGCAAAAAAGGGAATA
AGGGCGACACGGAAATGTTGAATACTCATACTCTTCCTTTTTCAATATTATTGAAGCATTTATCAGGGTT
ATTGTCTCATGAGCGGATACATATTTGAATGTATTTAGAAAAATAAACAAATAGGGGTTCCGCGCACATT
TCCCCGAAAAGTGCCACCTGACGTC
Features (pLannotate 1.2.2; 23 found; start..end, strand, type, name):
     36..80      -  misc_feature   bom (fragment): basis of mobility region from pBR322
    235..614     +  enhancer       CMV enhancer: human cytomegalovirus immediate early enhancer
    615..818     +  promoter       CMV promoter: human cytomegalovirus (CMV) immediate early promoter
    814..847     +  LTR            5' LTR (truncated) (fragment): truncated 5' long terminal repeat (LTR) from HIV-1
    863..881     +  promoter       T7 promoter: promoter for bacteriophage T7 RNA polymerase
    901..3624    +  CDS            PHYB (fragment): PHYB_ARATH - Also known as HY3 From Arabidopsis thaliana (Mouse-ear cress).
   3667..4383    +  CDS            ECFP: ECFP is a basic (constitutively fluorescent) cyan fluorescent protein published in 1996, derived from Aequorea victoria. It has low acid sensitivity.
   4390..4437    +  CDS            K-Ras (fragment): human small GTPase proto-oncoprotein
   4472..4490    -  promoter       SP6 promoter: promoter for bacteriophage SP6 RNA polymerase
   4516..4740    +  polyA_signal   bGH poly(A) signal: bovine growth hormone polyadenylation signal
   4744..4765    +  promoter       SV40 promoter (fragment): SV40 enhancer and early promoter
   4786..5214    +  rep_origin     f1 ori (sequence partly withheld): f1 bacteriophage origin of replication; arrow indicates direction of (+) strand synthesis
   5228..5558    +  promoter       SV40 promoter: SV40 enhancer and early promoter
   5625..6416    +  CDS            neo: KKA2_KLEPN - Also known as kan, nptII. Experimental evidence at protein level: Swiss-Prot protein existence level 1. Resistance to kanamycin, neomycin, paromomycin, ribostamycin, butirosin and gentamicin B. From Klebsiella pneumoniae.
   6440..6598    +  CDS            ble (fragment): BLE_KLEPN - Experimental evidence at protein level: Swiss-Prot protein existence level 1. Binding protein with a strong affinity to the bleomycin family of antibiotics. Binds to CL990; an antimitotic-antibiotic compound. From Klebsiella pneumoniae.
   6593..6714    +  polyA_signal   SV40 poly(A) signal: SV40 polyadenylation signal
   6787..6803    -  protein_bind   lac operator: The lac repressor binds to the lac operator to inhibit transcription in E. coli. This inhibition can be relieved by adding lactose or isopropyl-β-D-thiogalactopyranoside (IPTG). lac repressor encoded by lacI
   6811..6841    -  promoter       lac promoter: promoter for the E. coli lac operon
   6856..6877    -  protein_bind   CAP binding site: CAP binding activates transcription in the presence of cAMP. E. coli catabolite activator protein
   6890..6982    -  CDS            lacI (fragment): lac repressor; lacI; The lac repressor binds to the lac operator to inhibit transcription in E. coli. This inhibition can be relieved by adding lactose or isopropyl-β-D-thiogalactopyranoside (IPTG).
   7165..7753    -  rep_origin     ori: high-copy-number ColE1/pMB1/pBR322/pUC origin of replication
   7924..8784    -  CDS            AmpR: β-lactamase; bla; confers resistance to ampicillin, carbenicillin, and related antibiotics
   8785..8889    -  promoter       AmpR promoter: bla
