[The description below was written by a language model from this plasmid's Addgene catalogue record, the feature table of its GenBank file and pLannotate feature annotations shown in this document.]
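Description:
pAL204 is a mammalian expression plasmid built on the pcDNA3.1 backbone. It produces a plasma-membrane-anchored, fluorescently tagged fragment of Arabidopsis thaliana phytochrome B. It is one half of a light-switchable protein–protein interaction system. The plasmid is maintained at high copy in E. coli through a ColE1/pUC-type origin and selected with ampicillin via the β-lactamase gene. An f1 origin is also present. For mammalian cells, the backbone carries an SV40 early promoter driving a neomycin phosphotransferase gene with an SV40 polyadenylation signal, a cassette that normally permits G418 selection of stable transfectants.

The payload was cloned between KpnI and NotI sites and is transcribed from the CMV immediate-early enhancer/promoter, ending at the bovine growth hormone polyadenylation signal. It encodes PhyB residues 1–908, joined through a ten-residue linker to a cyan fluorescent protein. The record calls this protein mCFP, while the automated annotation labels it ECFP. The fusion ends in the polybasic CaaX terminus of human K-Ras4B, which directs prenylation and electrostatic association with the plasma membrane, so the PhyB-CFP fusion is tethered at the inner leaflet and can be seen by fluorescence. According to the record, red light then recruits a PIF-tagged partner protein to the membrane, allowing spatiotemporal control of cell signalling.

T7 and SP6 promoters flank the insert, and T7 is the listed 5′ sequencing primer site. The annotation also reports small fragments (HIV-1 LTR, ble, lacI, bom) that are probably backbone remnants or spurious matches rather than functional elements. The separate 808-bp GenBank record covers only a partial read and annotates only the T7 promoter and its primer site.
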