Addgene plasmid #22282: pAL204
Purpose: Expresses PhyB-mCFP with prenylation sequence from Kras, for red-light-induced recruitment of PIF to the plasma membrane
Depositing lab: Christopher Voigt. Depositing organization: University of California, San Francisco (UCSF). Publication: Spatiotemporal control of cell signalling using a light-switchable protein interaction. Levskaya A, Weiner OD, Lim WA, Voigt CA. Nature. 2009 Oct 15;461(7266):997-1001. 10.1038/nature08446 PubMed 19749742.
Backbone
  Vector backbone: pcDNA3.1
  Backbone manufacturer: Invitrogen
  Backbone size w/o insert (bp): 5369
  Vector type: Mammalian Expression, Synthetic Biology
Growth in bacteria
  Bacterial resistance: Ampicillin, 100 μg/mL
  Growth temperature: 37°C
  Growth strain: DH5alpha
  Copy number: High Copy
Gene/Insert
  Gene/Insert name: pCMV-PhyB(1-908)-10aaLinker-mCFP-Kras4BCT (alt name: phyB)
  Species: A. thaliana (mustard weed)
  Insert size (bp): 3551
  Entrez Gene: PHYB (a.k.a. AT2G18790, HY3, MSF3.17, MSF3_17, OOP1, OUT OF PHASE 1, PHYTOCHROME B, phytochrome B)
  Cloning method: Restriction Enzyme; 5′ cloning site Kpn1 (not destroyed); 3′ cloning site Not1 (not destroyed)
  Sequencing primers: 5′ T7
Terms and licenses: Academic/Nonprofit Terms; Industry Terms: Not Available to Industry
Depositor comments: Kras4B [Entrez Gene ID: 3845] polybasic CaaX terminus (KKKKKKSKTKCVIM) [ggt aaa aag aag aaa aag aag tca aag aca aag tgt gta att atg].
How to cite: pAL204 was a gift from Christopher Voigt (Addgene plasmid # 22282 ; http://n2t.net/addgene:22282 ; RRID:Addgene_22282)
