LOCUS       Exported 808 bp ds-DNA linear SYN 15-AUG-2021
DEFINITION  synthetic linear DNA
ACCESSION   .
VERSION     .
KEYWORDS    pAL204
SOURCE      synthetic DNA construct
  ORGANISM  synthetic DNA construct
REFERENCE   1 (bases 1 to 808)
  AUTHORS   Levskaya A, Weiner OD, Lim WA, Voigt CA
  TITLE     Spatiotemporal control of cell signalling using a light-switchable
            protein interaction.
  JOURNAL   Nature. 2009 Sep 13. ():.
  PUBMED    19749742
REFERENCE   2 (bases 1 to 808)
  AUTHORS   .
  TITLE     Direct Submission
  JOURNAL   Exported Aug 15, 2021 from SnapGene Server 1.1.58
            http://www.snapgene.com
FEATURES             Location/Qualifiers
     source          1..808
                     /organism="synthetic DNA construct"
                     /mol_type="other DNA"
     primer_bind     46..65
                     /label=T7
                     /note="T7 promoter, forward primer"
     promoter        46..64
                     /label=T7 promoter
                     /note="promoter for bacteriophage T7 RNA polymerase"
ORIGIN
        1 ctctctggct actagagaac ccactgctta ctggcttatc gaaattaata cgactcacta
       61 tagggagacc caagcttggt accatggttt ccggagtcgg gggtagtggc ggtggccgtg
      121 gcggtggccg tggcggagaa gaagaaccgt cgtcaagtca cactcctaat aaccgaagag
      181 gaggagaaca agctcaatcg tcgggaacga aatctctcag accaagaagc aacactgaat
      241 caatgagcaa agcaattcaa cagtacaccg tcgacgcaag actccacgcc gttttcgaac
      301 aatccggcga atcagggaaa tcattcgact actcacaatc actcaaaacg acgacgtacg
      361 gttcctctgt acctgagcaa cagatcacag cttatctctc tcgaatccag cgaggtggtt
      421 acattcagcc tttcggatgt atgatcgccg tcgatgaatc cagtttccgg atcatcggtt
      481 acagtgaaaa cgccagagaa atgttaggga ttatgcctca atctgttcct actcttgaga
      541 aacctgagat tctagctatg ggaactgatg tgagatcttt gttcacttct tcgagctcga
      601 ttctactcga gcgtgctttc gttgctcgag agattacctt gttaaatccg gtttggatcc
      661 attccaagaa tactggtaaa ccgttttacg ccattcttca taggattgat gttggtgttg
      721 ttattgattt tagagccagc tagaactgaa gatcctgcgc tttctattgc tggtgctgtt
      781 caatcgcaga aactcgcggt tcgtgcga
//
