>Addgene plasmid #22282 | pAL204 | addgene partial sequence | sequence record 28101 | 22282 with BGH-rev
CTATAGAATAGGGCCCTCTAGATGCATGCTCGAGCGGCCGCTTACATAATTACACACTTTGTCTTTGACT
TCTTTTTCTTCTTTTTACCGCTAGCCTTGTACAGCTCGTCCATGCCGAGAGTGACCCCGGCGGCGGTCAC
GAACTCCAGCAGGACCATGTGATCGCGCTTCTCGTTGGGGTCTTTGCTCAGCTTGGACTGGGTGCTCAGG
TAGTGGTTGTCGGGCAGCAGCACGGGGCCGTCGCCGATGGGGGTGTTCTGCTGGTAGTGGTCGGCGAGCT
GCACGCTGCCGTCCTCGATGTTGTGGCGGATCTTGAAGTGGGCCTTGATGCCGTTCTTCTGCTTGTCGGC
GGTGATATAGACGTTGTGGCTGATGTAGTTGTACTCCAGCTTGTGCCCCAGGATGTTGCCGTCCTCCTTG
AAGTCGATGCCCTTCAGCTCGATGCGGTTCACCAGGGTGTCGCCCTCGAACTTCACCTCGGCGCGGGTCT
TGTAGTTGCCGTCGTCCTTGAAGAAGATGGTACGCTCCTGGACGTAGCCTTCGGGCATGGCGGACTTGAA
GAAGTCGTGCTGCTTCATGTGGTCGGGGTAGCGGCTGAAGCACTGCACGCCCCAGGTCAGGGTGGTCACG
AGGGTGGGCCAGGGCACGGGCAGCTTGCCGGTGGTGCAGATGAACTTCA
