>Addgene plasmid #22282 | pAL204 | addgene partial sequence | sequence record 28102 | 22282 with EGFP-C
CAAGGCTAGCGGTAAAAAGAAGAAAAAGAAGTCAAAGACAAAGTGTGTAATTATGTAAGCGGCCGCTCGA
GCATGCATCTAGAGGGCCCTATTCTATAGTGTCACCTAAATGCTAGAGCTCGCTGATCAGCCTCGACTGT
GCCTTCTAGTTGCCAGCCATCTGTTGTTTGCCCCTCCCCCGTGCCTTCCTTGACCCTGGAAGGTGCCACT
CCCACTGTCCTTTCCTAATAAAATGAGGAAATTGCATCGCATTGTCTGAGTAGGTGTCATTCTATTCTGG
GGGGTGGGGTGGGGCAGGACAGCAAGGGGGAGGATTGGGAAGACAATAGCAGGCATGCTGGGGATGCGGT
GGGCTCTATGGCTTCTGAGGCGGAAAGAACCAGCTGGGGCTCTAGGGGGTATCCCC
[124 nt withheld, positions 407-530]
C
[91 nt withheld, positions 532-622]
A
[49 nt withheld, positions 624-672]
CCTTTGACGTTGGAGTCCACGTTCTTT
[37 nt withheld, positions 700-736]
ACCCTATCTCGGTCTATTCTTTTGATTTATAAGGGATTTTGCCGATTTCGGCCTATTGGTTAAAAAATGA
GCTGATTTAACAAAAATTTAACGCGAATTAATTCTGTGGAATGTGTGTCAGTTAGGGTGTGGAAAGTCCC
CAGGCTCCCCAGCNGCAGAAGTATGCAAAGCATGCATCTCAATTAGTCAGCAACCNNTGTGGAAAGTCCC
CAGGCTCCCCAGCAGGCAGAAGTATGCAAAGCATGCATCTCAATTAGTCAGGCA
